>Addgene plasmid #13005 | pcDNA3.1/Myc-His(-)-HSulf-1 deltaCC | addgene partial sequence | sequence record 19424 | T7 5'-TAATACGACTCACTATAGGG-3'
CGGGCCCTCTAGACTCGAGACAATGAAGTATTCTTGCTGTGCTCTGGTTTTGGCTGTCCTGGGCACAGAA
TTGCTGGGAAGCCTCTGTTCGACTGTCAGATCCCCGAGGTTCAGAGGACGGATACAGCAGGAACGAAAAA
ACATCCGACCCAACATTATTCTTGTGCTTACCGATGATCAAGATGTGGAGCTGGGGTCCCTGCAAGTCAT
GAACAAAACGAGAAAGATTATGGAACATGGGGGGGCCACCTTCATCAATGCCTTTGTGACTACACCCATG
GCCGCCCCGTCACGGTCCTCCATGCTCACCGGGAAGTATGTGCACAATCACAATGTCTACACCAACAACG
AGAACTGCTCTTCCCCCTCGTGGCAGGCCATGCATGAGCCTCGGACTTTTGCTGTATATCTTAACAACAC
TGGCTACAGAACAGCCTTTTTTGGAAAATACCTCAATGAATATAATGGCAGCTACATCCCCCCTGGGTGG
CGAGAATGGCTTGGATTAATCAAGAATTCTCGCTTCTATAATTACACTGTTTGTCGCAATGGCATCAAAG
AAAAGCATGGATTTGATTATGCAAAGGACTACTTCACAGACTTAATCACTAACGAGAGCATTAATTACTT
CAAAATGTCTAAGAGAATGTATCCCCATAGGCCCGTTATGATGGTGATCAGCCACGCTGCGCCCCACGGC
CCCGAGGACTCAGCCCCACAGTTTTCTAAACTGTA
