[The description below was written by a language model from this plasmid's Addgene catalogue record.]
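Description:
pcDNA3.1/Myc-His(-)-HSulf-1 deltaCC is a mammalian expression plasmid built on the commercial pcDNA3.1/Myc-His(-) backbone (about 5.5 kb without insert). It carries a roughly 2.6 kb human SULF1 (HSulf-1) cDNA cloned between XhoI and XbaI sites, both of which remain intact. It is maintained in E. coli as a high-copy plasmid under ampicillin selection. No feature table accompanies the record, so the regulatory elements are not itemised. Vectors of this family normally drive the insert from the CMV immediate-early promoter, with an upstream T7 promoter (consistent with the listed T7 sequencing primer). They also carry a polyadenylation signal and a neomycin-resistance cassette for selecting stable mammalian lines. The backbone is designed to append a C-terminal Myc epitope and polyhistidine tag for detection and purification. The record does not explicitly confirm that the insert is in frame with these tags.

The insert encodes a mutant form of sulfatase 1, an extracellular endosulfatase that acts on heparin and heparan sulfate chains. The catalogue lists a single change, cysteine 87 to alanine. The "delta CC" name suggests that more than one cysteine may be altered, but only this one substitution is recorded. In sulfatases generally, a conserved active-site cysteine is post-translationally converted to formylglycine and is required for catalysis. A mutant at such a position would therefore be expected to be enzymatically inactive, although the record does not state the functional consequence. The plasmid would typically be transfected into mammalian cells as a control alongside wild-type HSulf-1, to separate effects that depend on sulfatase activity from those that do not.
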