Addgene plasmid #13005: pcDNA3.1/Myc-His(-)-HSulf-1 deltaCC
Depositing lab: Steven Rosen. Publication: Cloning and characterization of two extracellular heparin-degrading endosulfatases in mice and humans. Morimoto-Tomita M, Uchimura K, Werb Z, Hemmerich S, Rosen SD. J Biol Chem. 2002 Dec 20. 277(51):49175-85. 10.1074/jbc.M205131200 PubMed 12368295.
Backbone
  Vector backbone: pcDNA3.1/Myc-His(-)
  Backbone manufacturer: Invitrogen
  Backbone size w/o insert (bp): 5500
  Vector type: Mammalian Expression
Growth in bacteria
  Bacterial resistance: Ampicillin, 100 μg/mL
  Growth temperature: 37°C
  Growth strain: DH5alpha
  Copy number: High Copy
Gene/Insert
  Gene/Insert name: human sulfatase 1 delta CC (alt names: HSulf-1 delta CC; HSulf-1)
  Species: H. sapiens (human)
  Insert size (bp): 2600
  Mutation: changed Cysteine 87 to Alanine
  Entrez Gene: SULF1 (a.k.a. SULF-1)
  Cloning method: Restriction Enzyme; 5′ cloning site XhoI (not destroyed); 3′ cloning site XbaI (not destroyed)
  Sequencing primers: 5′ T7
Terms and licenses: Academic/Nonprofit Terms; Industry Terms: Not Available to Industry
How to cite: pcDNA3.1/Myc-His(-)-HSulf-1 deltaCC was a gift from Steven Rosen (Addgene plasmid # 13005 ; http://n2t.net/addgene:13005 ; RRID:Addgene_13005)
